>Addgene plasmid #32063 | pBabe EGFR Del5 | addgene partial sequence | sequence record 37311 | pBABE-3
GCGAATTCCTACATCTCATGCTCCAATAAATTCACTGCTTTGGTGGCGCGACCCTTAGGTATTCTGCATT
TTCAGCTGTGGAGCCCTTAAAGATGCCATTTGGCTTGGCTTCCTTGGGAAAGAAGTCCTGCTGGTAGTCA
GGGTTGTCCAGGCTAATTTGGTGGCTGCCTTTCTGGGCCCAGTGGGCAGGGCTGTCGAATGTGCTGTTGA
CACAGGTGGGCTGGACAGTGTTGAGATACTCGGGGTTGCCCACTGCAGTGCTGTGGGGGTCCTGGTAGTG
TGGGTCTCTGCTGGGCGCGGGGTTCAGAGGCTGATTGTGATAGACAGGATTCTGCACAGAGCCAGCGGGC
CTTTTGGGAACGGACTGGTTTATGTATTCAGGCACTGGGAGGAAGGTGTCGTCTATGCTGTCCTCAGTCA
AGGCGCCTGTGGGGTCTGAGCTGTATCGCTGCAAGAAGCTGTCTTCCTTGATGGGACAGCTTTGCAGCCC
ATTTCTATCAATGCAAGCCACGGTGGAATTGTTGCTGGTTGCACTCAGAGAGCTCAGGAGGGGAGTCCGT
GACGTGGAGGGGCTGCTGAAGAAGCCCTGCTGTGGGATGAGGTACTCGTCGGCATCCACCACGTCGTCCA
TGTCTTCTTCATCCATCAGGGCACGGTAGAAGTTGGAGTCTGTAGGACTTGGCAAATGCATTCTTTCATC
CCCCTGAATGACAAGGTAGCGCTGGGGGTCTCGGGCCATTTTGGAGAATTCGATGATCAACTCACGGAAC
TTTGGGCGACTATCTGCGTCTATCATCCAGCACTTGACCATGATCATGTAGACATCGATGGTACATATGG
GTGGCTGAGGGAGGCGTCCNTCCAGAGAGAACCCTGAGA
