>Addgene plasmid #32063 | pBabe EGFR Del5 | addgene partial sequence | sequence record 37721 | hEGFR-Fwd2 5'-GCCTCTTACACCCAGTGGAG-3'
TTGAGGAACTGAATTCAAAAGATCAAAGTGCTGGGCTCCGGTGCGTTCGGCACGGTGTATAAGGGACTCT
GGATCCCAGAAGGTGAGAAAGTTAAAATTCCCGTCGCTATCAAGGTTCCGAAAGCCAACAAGGAAATCCT
CGATGAAGCCTACGTGATGGCCAGCGTGGACAACCCCCACGTGTGCCGCCTGCTGGGCATCTGCCTCACC
TCCACCGTGCAACTCATCACGCAGCTCATGCCCTTCGGCTGCCTCCTGGACTATGTCCGGGAACACAAAG
ACAATATTGGCTCCCAGTACCTGCTCAACTGGTGTGTGCAGATCGCAAAGGGCATGAACTACTTGGAGGA
CCGTCGCTTGGTGCACCGCGACCTGGCAGCCAGGAACGTACTGGTGAAAACACCGCAGCATGTCAAGATC
ACAGATTTTGGGCTGGCCAAACTGCTGGGTGCGGAAGAGAAAGAATACCATGCAGAAGGAGGCAAAGTGC
CTATCAAGTGGATGGCATTGGAATCAATTTTACACAGAATCTATACCCACCAGAGTGATGTCTGGAGCTA
CGGGGTGACCGTTTGGGAGTTGATGACCTTTGGATCCAAGCCATATGACGGAATCCCTGCCAGCGAGATC
TCCTCCATCCTGGAGAAAGGAGAACGCCTCCCTCAGCCACCCATATGTACCATCGATGTCTACATGATCA
TGGTCAAGTGCTGGATGATAGACGCAGATAGTCGCCCAAAGTTCCGTGAGTTGATCATCGAATTCTCCAA
AATGGCCCGAGACCCCCAGCGCTACCTTGTCATTCAGGGGGATGAAAGAATGCATTTGCCAAGTCCTACA
GACTCCAACTTCTACCGTGCCCTGATGGATGAAGAAGACATGGACGACGTGGTGGATGCCGACGAGTACC
TCATCCCACAGCANGGCTTC
