[The description below was written by a language model from this plasmid's Addgene catalogue record.]
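Description:
pBabe EGFR Del5 is a retroviral mammalian expression plasmid built on the pBABEpuro backbone (about 5.2 kb without insert) and carrying a roughly 3.6 kb human EGFR cDNA. In bacteria it is maintained as a high-copy plasmid under ampicillin selection. In mammalian cells, stable transductants are selected with puromycin. No feature table is provided, so individual elements are not itemised in the record. In general, pBABE-type vectors are Moloney murine leukemia virus-derived: the retroviral long terminal repeats flank a packaging signal and the cloning site, the 5′ LTR drives transcription of the inserted gene, and a separate internal promoter expresses the puromycin resistance gene. When the plasmid is introduced into a packaging cell line that supplies the viral structural and enzymatic proteins, the LTR-flanked region is packaged into replication-defective virus that integrates into the genome of target cells.

The EGFR insert carries an in-frame deletion-insertion in which residues E746 to S752 are removed and replaced by a single valine. This change lies in the region of the kinase domain affected by the exon 19 deletions found in lung cancer. The cDNA was cloned into the SnaBI site, which was destroyed at both junctions, so the insert cannot be released with that enzyme. No epitope tag or reporter is recorded. The associated publication concerns allele-dependent differences in the cellular potency of distinct EGFR inhibitors, so the construct is suited to generating cell lines that stably express this mutant receptor in order to compare drug sensitivity and signalling with other EGFR alleles.
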