Addgene plasmid #32063: pBabe EGFR Del5
Depositing lab: Matthew Meyerson. Depositing organization: Dana-Farber Cancer Institute. Publication: Allele-dependent variation in the relative cellular potency of distinct EGFR inhibitors. Yuza Y, Glatt KA, Jiang J, Greulich H, Minami Y, Woo MS, Shimamura T, Shapiro G, Lee JC, Ji H, Feng W, Chen TH, Yanagisawa H, Wong KK, Meyerson M. Cancer Biol Ther. 2007 May . 6(5):661-7. 10.4161/cbt.6.5.4003 PubMed 17495523.
Backbone
  Vector backbone: pBABEpuro
  Backbone size w/o insert (bp): 5169
  Vector type: Mammalian Expression, Retroviral
  Selectable markers: Puromycin
Growth in bacteria
  Bacterial resistance: Ampicillin, 100 μg/mL
  Growth temperature: 37°C
  Growth strain: DH5alpha
  Copy number: High Copy
Gene/Insert
  Gene/Insert name: EGFR
  Species: H. sapiens (human)
  Insert size (bp): 3600
  Mutation: Delete E746-S752, insert V)
  Entrez Gene: EGFR (a.k.a. ERBB, ERBB1, ERRP, HER1, NISBD2, NNCIS, PIG61, mENA)
  Cloning method: Restriction Enzyme; 5′ cloning site SnaB1 (destroyed during cloning); 3′ cloning site SnaB1 (destroyed during cloning)
  Sequencing primers: 5′ pBABE 5'
Terms and licenses: Academic/Nonprofit Terms; Industry Terms: Not Available to Industry
How to cite: pBabe EGFR Del5 was a gift from Matthew Meyerson (Addgene plasmid # 32063 ; http://n2t.net/addgene:32063 ; RRID:Addgene_32063)
